Addgene plasmid #130763: pMSCVbsd-PPARD-H413W
Purpose: Vector encoding PPARD cDNA for retroviral transduction
Depositing lab: Till Adhikary. Depositing organization: Philipps-Universitaet Marburg. Publication: PPARbeta/delta recruits NCOR and regulates transcription reinitiation of ANGPTL4. Legrand N, Bretscher CL, Zielke S, Wilke B, Daude M, Fritz B, Diederich WE, Adhikary T. Nucleic Acids Res. 2019 Oct 10;47(18):9573-9591. doi: 10.1093/nar/gkz685. PubMed 31428774.
Backbone
  Vector backbone: pMSCVbsd
  Vector type: Retroviral
  Selectable markers: Blasticidin
Growth in bacteria
  Bacterial resistance: Ampicillin, 100 μg/mL
  Growth temperature: 37°C
  Growth strain: NEB Stable
  Copy number: High Copy
Gene/Insert
  Gene/Insert name: PPARD H413W
  Species: H. sapiens (human)
  Mutation: H413W
  Entrez Gene: PPARD (a.k.a. FAAR, NR1C2, NUC1, NUCI, NUCII, PPARB)
  Cloning method: Restriction Enzyme; 5′ cloning site BglII (destroyed during cloning); 3′ cloning site XhoI (not destroyed)
  Sequencing primers: 5′ pMSCVseqfw (CCCTTGAACCTCCTCGTTCGACC); 3′ pMSCVseqrv (GAGACGTGCTACTTCCATTTGTC)
Terms and licenses: Academic/Nonprofit Terms; Industry Terms: Not Available to Industry
Depositor comments: Generated by PCR mutagenesis. Please visit https://www.biorxiv.org/content/10.1101/525576v2 for BioRxiv preprint.
How to cite: pMSCVbsd-PPARD-H413W was a gift from Till Adhikary (Addgene plasmid # 130763 ; http://n2t.net/addgene:130763 ; RRID:Addgene_130763)
