[The description below was written by a language model from this plasmid's Addgene catalogue record and pLannotate feature annotations shown in this document.]
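Description:
pMSCVbsd-PPARD-H413W is a gammaretroviral expression vector built on the pMSCVbsd backbone, a murine stem cell virus design, for stable delivery of a mutant human PPARD cDNA into mammalian cells by retroviral transduction. In bacteria the 7.3 kb plasmid is maintained through a high-copy ColE1/pUC-type origin and selected with ampicillin via the β-lactamase gene. The remaining bacterial annotations (lac promoter and operator, and fragments of lacI, lacZα, rop, bom and the tetracycline resistance gene) are backbone remnants with no evident functional role, as is a short env fragment upstream of the 5′ LTR.

The proviral region begins with the MESV-derived 5′ LTR, followed by the Ψ packaging signal and a truncated gag segment lacking its start codon, which together allow the genomic RNA to be efficiently packaged when viral proteins are supplied in trans by a packaging cell line. No separate promoter is annotated upstream of the insert, so the PPARD coding sequence, cloned between a destroyed BglII site and an intact XhoI site, is presumably transcribed from the 5′ LTR. Downstream, a mouse PGK promoter drives the blasticidin S deaminase gene, allowing blasticidin selection of transduced cells, and the cassette is closed by the 3′ LTR. The annotation tool labels the 3′ LTR as fragments of a self-inactivating ΔU3 LTR, but this is probably only a partial similarity match.

PPARD encodes the ligand-activated nuclear receptor PPARβ/δ. This version carries the H413W substitution, introduced by PCR mutagenesis; the record does not state its functional consequence. The associated study concerns PPARβ/δ recruitment of NCOR and transcriptional regulation of ANGPTL4, which suggests use of the construct for comparing mutant and wild-type receptor behaviour in stably transduced cells.
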