Features (pLannotate 1.2.2; 20 found; start..end, strand, type, name):
      1..517     +  LTR            5' LTR: 5' long terminal repeat from murine embryonic stem cell virus
    581..922     +  misc_feature   MESV Ψ: packaging signal of murine embryonic stem cell virus
    989..1405    +  CDS            gag (truncated): truncated Moloney murine leukemia virus (MMLV) gag gene lacking the start codon
   1482..2804    +  CDS            PPARD: PPARD_HUMAN - Also known as NR1C2, PPARB. Experimental evidence at protein level: Swiss-Prot protein existence level 1. Ligand-activated transcription factor. Receptor that binds peroxisome proliferators such as hypolipidemic drugs and fatty acids. Has a preference for poly-unsaturated fatty acids, such as gamma- linoleic acid and eicosapentanoic acid. Once activated by a ligand, the receptor binds to promoter elements of target genes. Regulates the peroxisomal beta-oxidation pathway of fatty acids. Functions as transcription activator for the acyl-CoA oxidase gene. Decreases expression of NPC
   2955..3454    +  promoter       PGK promoter: mouse phosphoglycerate kinase 1 promoter
   3475..3873    +  CDS            BSD: blasticidin S deaminase; Aspergillus terreus BSD; confers resistance to blasticidin
   3918..3952    +  LTR            3' LTR (ΔU3) (fragment): self-inactivating 3' long terminal repeat (LTR) from Moloney murine leukemia virus
   3949..4243    +  LTR            3' LTR (ΔU3) (fragment): self-inactivating 3' long terminal repeat (LTR) from Moloney murine leukemia virus
   4405..4421    -  protein_bind   lac operator: The lac repressor binds to the lac operator to inhibit transcription in E. coli. This inhibition can be relieved by adding lactose or isopropyl-β-D-thiogalactopyranoside (IPTG). lac repressor encoded by lacI
   4429..4459    -  promoter       lac promoter: promoter for the E. coli lac operon
   4474..4495    -  protein_bind   CAP binding site: CAP binding activates transcription in the presence of cAMP. E. coli catabolite activator protein
   4508..4600    -  CDS            lacI (fragment): lac repressor; lacI; The lac repressor binds to the lac operator to inhibit transcription in E. coli. This inhibition can be relieved by adding lactose or isopropyl-β-D-thiogalactopyranoside (IPTG).
   4783..5371    -  rep_origin     ori: high-copy-number ColE1/pMB1/pBR322/pUC origin of replication
   5542..6402    -  CDS            AmpR: β-lactamase; bla; confers resistance to ampicillin, carbenicillin, and related antibiotics
   6403..6507    -  promoter       AmpR promoter: bla
   6602..6637    +  CDS            rop (fragment): Rop protein, which maintains plasmids at low copy number; rop
   6739..6838    +  misc_feature   bom (fragment): basis of mobility region from pBR322
   6844..6993    -  CDS            lacZα (fragment): LacZα fragment of β-galactosidase; lacZ fragment
   6993..7194    -  CDS            TcR (fragment): tetracycline efflux protein; tet; confers resistance to tetracycline
   7195..7293    +  CDS            env (fragment): murine leukemia virus gPr80 envelope polyprotein precursor; env; proteolytically cleaved into gp70SU and p15TM subunits
>Addgene plasmid #130763 | pMSCVbsd-PPARD-H413W | addgene full sequence | sequence record 255146 | Addgene NGS Result
AATGAAAGACCCCACCTGTAGGTTTGGCAAGCTAGCTTAAGTAACGCCATTTTGCAAGGCATGGAAAATA
CATAACTGAGAATAGAGAAGTTCAGATCAAGGTTAGGAACAGAGAGACAGCAGAATATGGGCCAAACAGG
ATATCTGTGGTAAGCAGTTCCTGCCCCGGCTCAGGGCCAAGAACAGATGGTCCCCAGATGCGGTCCCGCC
CTCAGCAGTTTCTAGAGAACCATCAGATGTTTCCAGGGTGCCCCAAGGACCTGAAATGACCCTGTGCCTT
ATTTGAACTAACCAATCAGTTCGCTTCTCGCTTCTGTTCGCGCGCTTCTGCTCCCCGAGCTCAATAAAAG
AGCCCACAACCCCTCACTCGGCGCGCCAGTCCTCCGATAGACTGCGTCGCCCGGGTACCCGTATTCCCAA
TAAAGCCTCTTGCTGTTTGCATCCGAATCGTGGACTCGCTGATCCTTGGGAGGGTCTCCTCAGATTGATT
GACTGCCCACCTCGGGGGTCTTTCATTTGGAGGTTCCACCGAGATTTGGAGACCCCTGCCCAGGGACCAC
CGACCCCCCCGCCGGGAGGTAAGCTGGCCAGCGGTCGTTTCGTGTCTGTCTCTGTCTTTGTGCGTGTTTG
TGCCGGCATCTAATGTTTGCGCCTGCGTCTGTACTAGTTAGCTAACTAGCTCTGTATCTGGCGGACCCGT
GGTGGAACTGACGAGTTCTGAACACCCGGCCGCAACCCTGGGAGACGTCCCAGGGACTTTGGGGGCCGTT
TTTGTGGCCCGACCTGAGGAAGGGAGTCGATGTGGAATCCGACCCCGTCAGGATATGTGGTTCTGGTAGG
AGACGAGAACCTAAAACAGTTCCCGCCTCCGTCTGAATTTTTGCTTTCGGTTTGGAACCGAAGCCGCGCG
TCTTGTCTGCTGCAGCGCTGCAGCATCGTTCTGTGTTGTCTCTGTCTGACTGTGTTTCTGTATTTGTCTG
AAAATTAGGGCCAGACTGTTACCACTCCCTTAAGTTTGACCTTAGGTCACTGGAAAGATGTCGAGCGGAT
CGCTCACAACCAGTCGGTAGATGTCAAGAAGAGACGTTGGGTTACCTTCTGCTCTGCAGAATGGCCAACC
TTTAACGTCGGATGGCCGCGAGACGGCACCTTTAACCGAGACCTCATCACCCAGGTTAAGATCAAGGTCT
TTTCACCTGGCCCGCATGGACACCCAGACCAGGTCCCCTACATCGTGACCTGGGAAGCCTTGGCTTTTGA
CCCCCCTCCCTGGGTCAAGCCCTTTGTACACCCTAAGCCTCCGCCTCCTCTTCCTCCATCCGCCCCGTCT
CTCCCCCTTGAACCTCCTCGTTCGACCCCGCCTCGATCCTCCCTTTATCCAGCCCTCACTCCTTCTCTAG
GCGCCGGAATTAGATCCACTAGTAACGACCGCCAGTGTGCTGGAATTCGCCCTTAGGTGTGGCGCCGAGG
GGAGATCAGCCATGGAGCAGCCACAGGAGGAAGCCCCTGAGGTCCGGGAAGAGGAGGAGAAAGAGGAAGT
GGCAGAGGCAGAAGGAGCCCCAGAGCTCAATGGGGGACCACAGCATGCACTTCCTTCCAGCAGCTACACA
GACCTCTCCCGGAGCTCCTCGCCACCCTCACTGCTGGACCAACTGCAGATGGGCTGTGACGGGGCCTCAT
GCGGCAGCCTCAACATGGAGTGCCGGGTGTGCGGGGACAAGGCATCGGGCTTCCACTACGGTGTTCATGC
ATGTGAGGGGTGCAAGGGCTTCTTCCGTCGTACGATCCGCATGAAGCTGGAGTACGAGAAGTGTGAGCGC
AGCTGCAAGATTCAGAAGAAGAACCGCAACAAGTGCCAGTACTGCCGCTTCCAGAAGTGCCTGGCACTGG
GCATGTCACACAACGCTATCCGTTTTGGTCGGATGCCGGAGGCTGAGAAGAGGAAGCTGGTGGCAGGGCT
GACTGCAAACGAGGGGAGCCAGTACAACCCACAGGTGGCCGACCTGAAGGCCTTCTCCAAGCACATCTAC
AATGCCTACCTGAAAAACTTCAACATGACCAAAAAGAAGGCCCGCAGCATCCTCACCGGCAAAGCCAGCC
ACACGGCGCCCTTTGTGATCCACGACATCGAGACATTGTGGCAGGCAGAGAAGGGGCTGGTGTGGAAGCA
GTTGGTGAATGGCCTGCCTCCCTACAAGGAGATCAGCGTGCACGTCTTCTACCGCTGCCAGTGCACCACA
GTGGAGACCGTGCGGGAGCTCACTGAGTTCGCCAAGAGCATCCCCAGCTTCAGCAGCCTCTTCCTCAACG
ACCAGGTTACCCTTCTCAAGTATGGCGTGCACGAGGCCATCTTCGCCATGCTGGCCTCTATCGTCAACAA
GGACGGGCTGCTGGTAGCCAACGGCAGTGGCTTTGTCACCCGTGAGTTCCTGCGCAGCCTCCGCAAACCC
TTCAGTGATATCATTGAGCCTAAGTTTGAATTTGCTGTCAAGTTCAACGCCCTGGAACTTGATGACAGTG
ACCTGGCCCTATTCATTGCGGCCATCATTCTGTGTGGAGACCGGCCAGGCCTCATGAACGTTCCACGGGT
GGAGGCTATCCAGGACACCATCCTGCGTGCCCTCGAATTCCACCTGCAGGCCAACCACCCTGATGCCCAG
TACCTCTTCCCCAAGCTGCTGCAGAAGATGGCTGACCTGCGGCAACTGGTCACCGAGTGGGCCCAGATGA
TGCAGCGGATCAAGAAGACCGAAACCGAGACCTCGCTGCACCCTCTGCTCCAGGAGATCTACAAGGACAT
GTACTAACGGCGGCACCCAGGCCTCCCTGCAGACTCCAATGGGGCCAGCACTGGAGGGGCCCACCCACAT
GACTTTTCCATTGACCAGCTCTCAAGGGCGAATTCTGCAGATATCCATCACACTGGCGGCCGCTCGAGGT
TAACGAATTCTACCGGGTAGGGGAGGCGCTTTTCCCAAGGCAGTCTGGAGCATGCGCTTTAGCAGCCCCG
CTGGGCACTTGGCGCTACACAAGTGGCCTCTGGCCTCGCACACATTCCACATCCACCGGTAGGCGCCAAC
CGGCTCCGTTCTTTGGTGGCCCCTTCGCGCCACCTTCTACTCCTCCCCTAGTCAGGAAGTTCCCCCCCGC
CCCGCAGCTCGCGTCGTGCAGGACGTGACAAATGGAAGTAGCACGTCTCACTAGTCTCGTGCAGATGGAC
AGCACCGCTGAGCAATGGAAGCGGGTAGGCCTTTGGGGCAGCGGCCAATAGCAGCTTTGCTCCTTCGCTT
TCTGGGCTCAGAGGCTGGGAAGGGGTGGGTCCGGGGGCGGGCTCAGGGGCGGGCTCAGGGGCGGGGCGGG
CGCCCGAAGGTCCTCCGGAGGCCCGGCATTCTGCACGCTTCAAAAGCGCACGTCTGCCGCGCTGTTCTCC
TCTTCCTCATCTCCGGGCCTTTCGACCTGCAGCCCAAGCTTACCATGGCCAAGCCTTTGTCTCAAGAAGA
ATCCACCCTCATTGAAAGAGCAACGGCTACAATCAACAGCATCCCCATCTCTGAAGACTACAGCGTCGCC
AGCGCAGCTCTCTCTAGCGACGGCCGCATCTTCACTGGTGTCAATGTATATCATTTTACTGGGGGACCTT
GTGCAGAACTCGTGGTGCTGGGCACTGCTGCTGCTGCGGCAGCTGGCAACCTGACTTGTATCGTCGCGAT
CGGAAATGAGAACAGGGGCATCTTGAGCCCCTGCGGACGGTGCCGACAGGTGCTTCTCGATCTGCATCCT
GGGATCAAAGCCATAGTGAAGGACAGTGATGGACAGCCGACGGCAGTTGGGATTCGTGAATTGCTGCCCT
CTGGTTATGTGTGGGAGGGCTAATCGATAAAATAAAAGATTTTATTTAGTCTCCAGAAAAAGGGGGGAAT
GAAAGACCCCACCTGTAGGTTTGGCAAGCTAGAGAACCATCAGATGTTTCCAGGGTGCCCCAAGGACCTG
AAATGACCCTGTGCCTTATTTGAACTAACCAATCAGTTCGCTTCTCGCTTCTGTTCGCGCGCTTCTGCTC
CCCGAGCTCAATAAAAGAGCCCACAACCCCTCACTCGGCGCGCCAGTCCTCCGATAGACTGCGTCGCCCG
GGTACCCGTGTATCCAATAAACCCTCTTGCAGTTGCATCCGACTTGTGGTCTCGCTGTTCCTTGGGAGGG
TCTCCTCTGAGTGATTGACTACCCGTCAGCGGGGGTCTTTCATGGGTAACAGTTTCTTGAAGTTGGAGAA
CAACATTCTGAGGGTAGGAGTCGAATATTAAGTAATCCTGACTCAATTAGCCACTGTTTTGAATCCACAT
ACTCCAATACTCCTGAAATAGTTCATTATGGACAGCGCAGAAAGAGCTGGGGAGAATTGTGAAATTGTTA
TCCGCTCACAATTCCACACAACATACGAGCCGGAAGCATAAAGTGTAAAGCCTGGGGTGCCTAATGAGTG
AGCTAACTCACATTAATTGCGTTGCGCTCACTGCCCGCTTTCCAGTCGGGAAACCTGTCGTGCCAGCTGC
ATTAATGAATCGGCCAACGCGCGGGGAGAGGCGGTTTGCGTATTGGGCGCTCTTCCGCTTCCTCGCTCAC
TGACTCGCTGCGCTCGGTCGTTCGGCTGCGGCGAGCGGTATCAGCTCACTCAAAGGCGGTAATACGGTTA
TCCACAGAATCAGGGGATAACGCAGGAAAGAACATGTGAGCAAAAGGCCAGCAAAAGGCCAGGAACCGTA
AAAAGGCCGCGTTGCTGGCGTTTTTCCATAGGCTCCGCCCCCCTGACGAGCATCACAAAAATCGACGCTC
AAGTCAGAGGTGGCGAAACCCGACAGGACTATAAAGATACCAGGCGTTTCCCCCTGGAAGCTCCCTCGTG
CGCTCTCCTGTTCCGACCCTGCCGCTTACCGGATACCTGTCCGCCTTTCTCCCTTCGGGAAGCGTGGCGC
TTTCTCATAGCTCACGCTGTAGGTATCTCAGTTCGGTGTAGGTCGTTCGCTCCAAGCTGGGCTGTGTGCA
CGAACCCCCCGTTCAGCCCGACCGCTGCGCCTTATCCGGTAACTATCGTCTTGAGTCCAACCCGGTAAGA
CACGACTTATCGCCACTGGCAGCAGCCACTGGTAACAGGATTAGCAGAGCGAGGTATGTAGGCGGTGCTA
CAGAGTTCTTGAAGTGGTGGCCTAACTACGGCTACACTAGAAGAACAGTATTTGGTATCTGCGCTCTGCT
GAAGCCAGTTACCTTCGGAAAAAGAGTTGGTAGCTCTTGATCCGGCAAACAAACCACCGCTGGTAGCGGT
GGTTTTTTTGTTTGCAAGCAGCAGATTACGCGCAGAAAAAAAGGATCTCAAGAAGATCCTTTGATCTTTT
CTACGGGGTCTGACGCTCAGTGGAACGAAAACTCACGTTAAGGGATTTTGGTCATGAGATTATCAAAAAG
GATCTTCACCTAGATCCTTTTAAATTAAAAATGAAGTTTTAAATCAATCTAAAGTATATATGAGTAAACT
TGGTCTGACAGTTACCAATGCTTAATCAGTGAGGCACCTATCTCAGCGATCTGTCTATTTCGTTCATCCA
TAGTTGCCTGACTCCCCGTCGTGTAGATAACTACGATACGGGAGGGCTTACCATCTGGCCCCAGTGCTGC
AATGATACCGCGAGACCCACGCTCACCGGCTCCAGATTTATCAGCAATAAACCAGCCAGCCGGAAGGGCC
GAGCGCAGAAGTGGTCCTGCAACTTTATCCGCCTCCATCCAGTCTATTAATTGTTGCCGGGAAGCTAGAG
TAAGTAGTTCGCCAGTTAATAGTTTGCGCAACGTTGTTGCCATTGCTACAGGCATCGTGGTGTCACGCTC
GTCGTTTGGTATGGCTTCATTCAGCTCCGGTTCCCAACGATCAAGGCGAGTTACATGATCCCCCATGTTG
TGCAAAAAAGCGGTTAGCTCCTTCGGTCCTCCGATCGTTGTCAGAAGTAAGTTGGCCGCAGTGTTATCAC
TCATGGTTATGGCAGCACTGCATAATTCTCTTACTGTCATGCCATCCGTAAGATGCTTTTCTGTGACTGG
TGAGTACTCAACCAAGTCATTCTGAGAATAGTGTATGCGGCGACCGAGTTGCTCTTGCCCGGCGTCAATA
CGGGATAATACCGCGCCACATAGCAGAACTTTAAAAGTGCTCATCATTGGAAAACGTTCTTCGGGGCGAA
AACTCTCAAGGATCTTACCGCTGTTGAGATCCAGTTCGATGTAACCCACTCGTGCACCCAACTGATCTTC
AGCATCTTTTACTTTCACCAGCGTTTCTGGGTGAGCAAAAACAGGAAGGCAAAATGCCGCAAAAAAGGGA
ATAAGGGCGACACGGAAATGTTGAATACTCATACTCTTCCTTTTTCAATATTATTGAAGCATTTATCAGG
GTTATTGTCTCATGAGCGGATACATATTTGAATGTATTTAGAAAAATAAACAAATAGGGGTTCCGCGCAC
ATTTCCCCGAAAAGTGCCACCTGACGTCTAAGAAACCATTATTATCATGACATTAACCTATAAAAATAGG
CGTATCACGAGGCCCTTTCGTCTCGCGCGTTTCGGTGATGACGGTGAAAACCTCTGACACATGCAGCTCC
CGGAGACGGTCACAGCTTGTCTGTAAGCGGATGCCGGGAGCAGACAAGCCCGTCAGGGCGCGTCAGCGGG
TGTTGGCGGGTGTCGGGGCTGGCTTAACTATGCGGCATCAGAGCAGATTGTACTGAGAGTGCACCATATG
CGGTGTGAAATACCGCACAGATGCGTAAGGAGAAAATACCGCATCAGGCGCCATTCGCCATTCAGGCTGC
GCAACTGTTGGGAAGGGCGATCGGTGCGGGCCTCTTCGCTATTACGCCAGCTGGCGAAAGGGGGATGTGC
TGCAAGGCGATTAAGTTGGGTAACGCCAGGGTTTTCCCAGTCACGACGTTGTAAAACGACGGCGCAAGGA
ATGGTGCATGCAAGGAGATGGCGCCCAACAGTCCCCCGGCCACGGGGCCTGCCACCATACCCACGCCGAA
ACAAGCGCTCATGAGCCCGAAGTGGCGAGCCCGATCTTCCCCATCGGTGATGTCGGCGATATAGGCGCCA
GCAACCGCACCTGTGGCGCCGGTGATGCCGGCCACGATGCGTCCGGCGTAGAGGCGATTAGTCCAATTTG
TTAAAGACAGGATATCAGTGGTCCAGGCTCTAGTTTTGACTCAACAATATCACCAGCTGAAGCCTATAGA
GTACGAGCCATAGATAAAATAAAAGATTTTATTTAGTCTCCAGAAAAAGGGGGG
