>Addgene plasmid #130763 | pMSCVbsd-PPARD-H413W | depositor partial sequence | sequence record 250274 | PPARD H413W
ATGGAGCAGCCACAGGAGGAAGCCCCTGAGGTCCGGGAAGAGGAGGAGAAAGAGGAAGTGGCAGAGGCAG
AAGGAGCCCCAGAGCTCAATGGGGGACCACAGCATGCACTTCCTTCCAGCAGCTACACAGACCTCTCCCG
GAGCTCCTCGCCACCCTCACTGCTGGACCAACTGCAGATGGGCTGTGACGGGGCCTCATGCGGCAGCCTC
AACATGGAGTGCCGGGTGTGCGGGGACAAGGCATCGGGCTTCCACTACGGTGTTCATGCATGTGAGGGGT
GCAAGGGCTTCTTCCGTCGTACGATCCGCATGAAGCTGGAGTACGAGAAGTGTGAGCGCAGCTGCAAGAT
TCAGAAGAAGAACCGCAACAAGTGCCAGTACTGCCGCTTCCAGAAGTGCCTGGCACTGGGCATGTCACAC
AACGCTATCCGTTTTGGTCGGATGCCGGAGGCTGAGAAGAGGAAGCTGGTGGCAGGGCTGACTGCAAACG
AGGGGAGCCAGTACAACCCACAGGTGGCCGACCTGAAGGCCTTCTCCAAGCACATCTACAATGCCTACCT
GAAAAACTTCAACATGACCAAAAAGAAGGCCCGCAGCATCCTCACCGGCAAAGCCAGCCACACGGCGCCC
TTTGTGATCCACGACATCGAGACATTGTGGCAGGCAGAGAAGGGGCTGGTGTGGAAGCAGTTGGTGAATG
GCCTGCCTCCCTACAAGGAGATCAGCGTGCACGTCTTCTACCGCTGCCAGTGCACCACAGTGGAGACCGT
GCGGGAGCTCACTGAGTTCGCCAAGAGCATCCCCAGCTTCAGCAGCCTCTTCCTCAACGACCAGGTTACC
CTTCTCAAGTATGGCGTGCACGAGGCCATCTTCGCCATGCTGGCCTCTATCGTCAACAAGGACGGGCTGC
TGGTAGCCAACGGCAGTGGCTTTGTCACCCGTGAGTTCCTGCGCAGCCTCCGCAAACCCTTCAGTGATAT
CATTGAGCCTAAGTTTGAATTTGCTGTCAAGTTCAACGCCCTGGAACTTGATGACAGTGACCTGGCCCTA
TTCATTGCGGCCATCATTCTGTGTGGAGACCGGCCAGGCCTCATGAACGTTCCACGGGTGGAGGCTATCC
AGGACACCATCCTGCGTGCCCTCGAATTCCACCTGCAGGCCAACCACCCTGATGCCCAGTACCTCTTCCC
CAAGCTGCTGCAGAAGATGGCTGACCTGCGGCAACTGGTCACCGAGTGGGCCCAGATGATGCAGCGGATC
AAGAAGACCGAAACCGAGACCTCGCTGCACCCTCTGCTCCAGGAGATCTACAAGGACATGTACTAA
